>Addgene plasmid #63584 | pcDNA3.1-FAM20C:V5 | addgene partial sequence | sequence record 126094 | CMV-F 5'-CGCAAATGGGCGGTAGGCGTG-3'
CTATATAAGCAGAGCTCTCTGGCTAACTAGAGAACCCACTGCTTACTGGCTTATCGAAATTAATACGACT
CACTATAGGGAGACCCAAGCTGGCTAGTTAAGCTTGGACCTTGACCCGCGGGTCGTTGCGGGCTTGGTGC
CAAGCTGAGGGGCACCGGTGGAGCGCGCGTCCCGAACCCCCCAGCCCGCTGGCCTGCGCGGCCATGAAGA
TGATACTGGTGCGCAGGTTTCGCGTGCTCATCCTGGTAGTATTCCTACTGGCTTGCGCTTTGCACATTGC
TGTTGACCTGCTACCCAAGCTGGACCGACGCGCCACGCGATCCTCCGGGGAGCCCGGTTGCTCCTGCGCT
CAGCCGGCAGCAGAGGCAGCTGGTCCAGGCTGGGCCCAGGCAAGGAGCAGACCGGGGGAGTCCGCCGGTG
GCGACGCAGGCTGGCCCAACAAACACACACTGCGCATCCTGCAAGACTTCAGCTCAGATCCAGCCTCTAA
CCTAACCTCCCACTCCTTGGAGAAGCTGCCTTCTGCAGCAGAGCCGGTGGATCACGCTCCGCGGGGTCAG
GAGCCCCGTTCCCCGCCACCCCGTGACCCAGCGCATCGGCCGCTGCTTCGAGACCCGGGGCCCCGACCGC
GGGTACCGCCCCCTGGCCCCAGCGGGGACGGATCGCTCTTAGCCAAGTTGTTTGAGCACCCTCTCTACCA
GGGGGCTGTGCCTCCTCTGACAGAGGACGACGTCCTGTTTAATGTGAACAGCGACATCAGGTTTAACCCC
AAGGCAGCAGAGAATCCTGACTGGCCGCATGAAGGTGCTGAAGGCGCAGAATTCTTGCCCACTGGTGAGG
CAGCTGTGAACCTCTATCCCAACTGGCTCAAATTCCACATTGGCATCAACCGGTATGAGCTGTACTCCAG
ACACAACCCAGCCATCGATGCCTTACTGCGGGACCTCGGCTCTCAGAAGATCACCAGCGTCGCCATGAAG
TCAGGGGGCACGCAGCTGAAGCTCATCATGACCTTCCAGAATTACGGGCAGGCGCTATTCAAACCCATGA
AGCAGACGAGAGAGCAGGAGACGCCGCCTGACTTTT
