>Addgene plasmid #63584 | pcDNA3.1-FAM20C:V5 | addgene partial sequence | sequence record 126095 | BGH-rev 5'-TAGAAGGCACAGTCGAGG-3'
AACTCAATGGTGATGGTGATGATGACCGGTACGCGTAGAATCGAGACCGAGGAGAGGGTTAGGGATAGGC
TTACCTTCGAACCGCGGGCCCTCTAGACTCGAGCGGCCGCCCCTCTCCGTGGAGGCTCTGTGCTCAGTGG
CTAGGTCGTCCTCCACCACACTGCTCAGCCCGTCCTTCTCCACACAGTCTCGCACAGCCTGCAGCACTAT
GCGCAACCGCCGGTCCAGGGCCTCCAGATGCAGCTGGTAGAGCACGGGTGCCACCTTGTCATGCTGCAGG
GACTCGGCCATCAGCAGGCTCAGTTTGTGTTCCTCTTTGGCCAGCAGCTGCAGTCTCAGGTAGGTGGACC
TCCTGATCCTGCAGCACTGATGAAGAGGAGCGAGAATGGAAAGCTCATCGTGTGAGTATTTCCCAAACCC
GCGCCCGTTGTCCAAGTGGATGATGAAGGTCTCATTCCCGAACTTCTCAAAGGTCTCGTAGTGATGCCGA
TCCATGTTCCCCATGAGGAAATCAAAGACGGTCATATCCATGATGTCCAGGATTCGGTGGCCACTGTCGT
AGGGTGGCGTCTGCTTCACCTCCTCACAGTAATCAGGGTCGACTTCCCACTCTGCCTTCTTTCGCTTGTG
GTAGGAACGACGCCAGGGGTTCCGCCATGTCTTCCTCTTGGCCAGCGACAGGTCAGGCAGGAAGGCCGCC
AGGGATCCTTCGATCTGGTCGGGCCTCCCACACAGGGCATGCTCGGTGGAACAGTAGTAGGAACACTCCC
CGTAGAAACAGATGTTGTTGGCTGGAGACACAAAGAAAGTTCTCCATAGCTTCTTATCCCGCGTCACATC
CCGGATCTCCTTGGTCATGTTGATCATCCTACCAGCCACTGGAGGGACTCTGCGGAAATCCAGGATCCTG
TCCAGGTGGAAGGCAGCGATCTCCGCATTGTGCCTCTCATAGTCAGAGAAA
