[The description below was written by a language model from this plasmid's Addgene catalogue record.]
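Description:
pcDNA3.1-FAM20C:V5 is a mammalian expression plasmid built on the commercial pcDNA3.1/V5-His B backbone (about 5.5 kb without insert). It is propagated in E. coli under ampicillin selection, and it carries a neomycin resistance marker so that transfected mammalian cells can be selected with G418 to obtain stable lines. The record does not include a feature table, so elements beyond those listed in the catalogue fields are not documented here. The use of a BGH reverse sequencing primer is consistent with the bovine growth hormone polyadenylation region that normally follows the cloning site in this vector family.

The insert is the full-length mouse Fam20c coding sequence (family with sequence similarity 20, member C, also known as DMP4), roughly 1.9 kb, expressed from the CMV promoter. It was PCR-amplified from a mouse cDNA clone to include 98 bp upstream of the start codon and to omit the stop codon. The fragment was then cloned between the HindIII and NotI sites, both of which remain intact. Removing the stop codon lets translation continue into the backbone-encoded C-terminal V5 epitope and 6xHis tag, giving a fusion protein that can be detected or immunoprecipitated with anti-V5 antibodies and purified by metal-affinity methods.

The construct was made to express tagged FAM20C in cultured cells in order to characterise its kinase activity. The associated work describes FAM20C, the protein linked to Raine syndrome, as a Golgi casein kinase that phosphorylates secreted phosphoproteins, including proteins involved in biomineralization.
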