Addgene plasmid #63584: pcDNA3.1-FAM20C:V5
Purpose: FAM20C can phosphorylate secreted phosphoproteins, and characterization of its activity identifies FAM20C as a Golgi casein kinase.
Depositing lab: Kenneth Irvine. Depositing organization: Rutgers, The State University of New Jersey. Publication: The Raine syndrome protein FAM20C is a Golgi kinase that phosphorylates bio-mineralization proteins. Ishikawa HO, Xu A, Ogura E, Manning G, Irvine KD. PLoS One. 2012;7(8):e42988. doi: 10.1371/journal.pone.0042988. Epub 2012 Aug 10. PubMed 22900076.
Backbone
  Vector backbone: pcDNA3.1/V5-HisB
  Backbone manufacturer: Life Technologies
  Backbone size w/o insert (bp): 5500
  Vector type: Mammalian Expression
  Selectable markers: Neomycin (select with G418)
Growth in bacteria
  Bacterial resistance: Ampicillin, 100 μg/mL
  Growth temperature: 37°C
  Growth strain: DH5alpha
  Copy number: Unknown
Gene/Insert
  Gene/Insert name: FAM20C (alt name: family with sequence similarity 20, member C)
  Species: M. musculus (mouse)
  Insert size (bp): 1900
  Entrez Gene: Fam20c (a.k.a. C76981, DMP-4, DMP4, GEF-CK, mKIAA4081)
  Promoter: CMV
  Tag / fusion protein: V5 (C terminal on backbone); 6xHis (C terminal on backbone)
  Cloning method: Restriction Enzyme; 5′ cloning site HindIII (not destroyed); 3′ cloning site NotI (not destroyed)
  Sequencing primers: 5′ CMV-F; 3′ BGH-rev
Terms and licenses: Academic/Nonprofit Terms; Industry Terms: Not Available to Industry
Depositor comments: Full length mouse FAM20C extending 98 bp upstream of the ATG and excluding the stop codon, was amplified from FAM20C mouse BC025826 cDNA by PCR using primers FAM20C-HindIII-F and FAM20C-NotI-R and the resulting fragment was cloned into HindIII and NotI cut pcDNA3.1/V5-His-B to create above plasmid.
How to cite: pcDNA3.1-FAM20C:V5 was a gift from Kenneth Irvine (Addgene plasmid # 63584 ; http://n2t.net/addgene:63584 ; RRID:Addgene_63584)
